>Addgene plasmid #123493 | pMK-Prrn (N. tabacum) APrrn3 | depositor partial sequence | sequence record 235609 | Prrn (N. tabacum) APrrn3
GCTCCCCCGCCGTCGTTCAATGAGAATGGATAAGAGGCTCGTGGGATTTACGTGAGGGGGCAGGGATGGC
GAGGATTCTGGGAGCGAACTCCGGGCGAATACGAAGCGCTTGGATACAGTTGTAGGGAGGGATTT
