LOCUS       Exported 2464 bp ds-DNA circular SYN 13-MAY-2021
DEFINITION  MoChlo kit.
ACCESSION   .
VERSION     .
KEYWORDS    pMK-Prrn (N. tabacum) APrrn3
SOURCE      synthetic DNA construct
  ORGANISM  synthetic DNA construct
REFERENCE   1 (bases 1 to 2464)
  AUTHORS   Occhialini A, Piatek A, Pfotenhauer AC, Frazier TP, Stewart CN,
            Lenaghan S
  TITLE     MoChlo: A versatile modular cloning toolbox for chloroplast
            biotechnology.
  JOURNAL   Plant Physiol. 2019 Jan 24. pii: pp.18.01220. doi:
            10.1104/pp.18.01220.
  PUBMED    30679266
REFERENCE   2 (bases 1 to 2464)
  AUTHORS   .
  TITLE     Direct Submission
  JOURNAL   Exported May 13, 2021 from SnapGene Server 1.1.58
            http://www.snapgene.com
FEATURES             Location/Qualifiers
     source          1..2464
                     /organism="synthetic DNA construct"
                     /mol_type="other DNA"
     primer_bind     278..300
                     /label=M13/pUC Forward
                     /note="In lacZ gene"
     primer_bind     292..309
                     /label=M13 Forward
                     /note="In lacZ gene. Also called M13-F20 or M13 (-21)
                     Forward"
     primer_bind     293..309
                     /label=M13 fwd
                     /note="common sequencing primer, one of multiple similar
                     variants"
     primer_bind     320..339
                     /label=T7
                     /note="T7 promoter, forward primer"
     promoter        320..338
                     /label=T7 promoter
                     /note="promoter for bacteriophage T7 RNA polymerase"
     CDS             343..354
                     /codon_start=1
                     /product="Factor Xa recognition and cleavage site"
                     /label=Factor Xa site
                     /translation="IEGR"
     primer_bind     complement(670..687)
                     /label=L4440
                     /note="L4440 vector, forward primer"
     rep_origin      complement(780..1368)
                     /direction=LEFT
                     /label=ori
                     /note="high-copy-number ColE1/pMB1/pBR322/pUC origin of
                     replication"
     primer_bind     complement(860..879)
                     /label=pBR322ori-F
                     /note="pBR322 origin, forward primer"
     CDS             complement(1542..2336)
                     /codon_start=1
                     /product="aminoglycoside phosphotransferase"
                     /label=NeoR/KanR
                     /note="confers resistance to neomycin, kanamycin, and G418
                     (Geneticin(R))"
                     /translation="MIEQDGLHAGSPAAWVERLFGYDWAQQTIGCSDAAVFRLSAQGRP
                     VLFVKTDLSGALNELQDEAARLSWLATTGVPCAAVLDVVTEAGRDWLLLGEVPGQDLLS
                     SHLAPAEKVSIMADAMRRLHTLDPATCPFDHQAKHRIERARTRMEAGLVDQDDLDEEHQ
                     GLAPAELFARLKASMPDGEDLVVTHGDACLPNIMVENGRFSGFIDCGRLGVADRYQDIA
                     LATRDIAEELGGEWADRFLVLYGIAAPDSQRIAFYRLLDEFF"
     promoter        complement(2337..2441)
                     /gene="bla"
                     /label=AmpR promoter
ORIGIN
        1 ctaaattgta agcgttaata ttttgttaaa attcgcgtta aatttttgtt aaatcagctc
       61 attttttaac caataggccg aaatcggcaa aatcccttat aaatcaaaag aatagaccga
      121 gatagggttg agtggccgct acagggcgct cccattcgcc attcaggctg cgcaactgtt
      181 gggaagggcg tttcggtgcg ggcctcttcg ctattacgcc agctggcgaa agggggatgt
      241 gctgcaaggc gattaagttg ggtaacgcca gggttttccc agtcacgacg ttgtaaaacg
      301 acggccagtg agcgcgacgt aatacgactc actatagggc gaattgaagg aaggccgtca
      361 aggcctaggc gcgccatgag ctcggtctca ggaggctccc ccgccgtcgt tcaatgagaa
      421 tggataagag gctcgtggga tttacgtgag ggggcaggga tggcgaggat tctgggagcg
      481 aactccgggc gaatacgaag cgcttggata cagttgtagg gagggatttt acttgagacc
      541 ggtacctctt aattaactgg cctcatgggc cttcctttca ctgcccgctt tccagtcggg
      601 aaacctgtcg tgccagctgc attaacatgg tcatagctgt ttccttgcgt attgggcgct
      661 ctccgcttcc tcgctcactg actcgctgcg ctcggtcgtt cgggtaaagc ctggggtgcc
      721 taatgagcaa aaggccagca aaaggccagg aaccgtaaaa aggccgcgtt gctggcgttt
      781 ttccataggc tccgcccccc tgacgagcat cacaaaaatc gacgctcaag tcagaggtgg
      841 cgaaacccga caggactata aagataccag gcgtttcccc ctggaagctc cctcgtgcgc
      901 tctcctgttc cgaccctgcc gcttaccgga tacctgtccg cctttctccc ttcgggaagc
      961 gtggcgcttt ctcatagctc acgctgtagg tatctcagtt cggtgtaggt cgttcgctcc
     1021 aagctgggct gtgtgcacga accccccgtt cagcccgacc gctgcgcctt atccggtaac
     1081 tatcgtcttg agtccaaccc ggtaagacac gacttatcgc cactggcagc agccactggt
     1141 aacaggatta gcagagcgag gtatgtaggc ggtgctacag agttcttgaa gtggtggcct
     1201 aactacggct acactagaag aacagtattt ggtatctgcg ctctgctgaa gccagttacc
     1261 ttcggaaaaa gagttggtag ctcttgatcc ggcaaacaaa ccaccgctgg tagcggtggt
     1321 ttttttgttt gcaagcagca gattacgcgc agaaaaaaag gatctcaaga agatcctttg
     1381 atcttttcta cggggtctga cgctcagtgg aacgaaaact cacgttaagg gattttggtc
     1441 atgagattat caaaaaggat cttcacctag atccttttaa attaaaaatg aagttttaaa
     1501 tcaatctaaa gtatatatga gtaaacttgg tctgacagtt attagaaaaa ttcatccagc
     1561 agacgataaa acgcaatacg ctggctatcc ggtgccgcaa tgccatacag caccagaaaa
     1621 cgatccgccc attcgccgcc cagttcttcc gcaatatcac gggtggccag cgcaatatcc
     1681 tgataacgat ccgccacgcc cagacggccg caatcaataa agccgctaaa acggccattt
     1741 tccaccataa tgttcggcag gcacgcatca ccatgggtca ccaccagatc ttcgccatcc
     1801 ggcatgctcg ctttcagacg cgcaaacagc tctgccggtg ccaggccctg atgttcttca
     1861 tccagatcat cctgatccac caggcccgct tccatacggg tacgcgcacg ttcaatacga
     1921 tgtttcgcct gatgatcaaa cggacaggtc gccgggtcca gggtatgcag acgacgcatg
     1981 gcatccgcca taatgctcac tttttctgcc ggcgccagat ggctagacag cagatcctga
     2041 cccggcactt cgcccagcag cagccaatca cggcccgctt cggtcaccac atccagcacc
     2101 gccgcacacg gaacaccggt ggtggccagc cagctcagac gcgccgcttc atcctgcagc
     2161 tcgttcagcg caccgctcag atcggttttc acaaacagca ccggacgacc ctgcgcgctc
     2221 agacgaaaca ccgccgcatc agagcagcca atggtctgct gcgcccaatc atagccaaac
     2281 agacgttcca cccacgctgc cgggctaccc gcatgcaggc catcctgttc aatcatactc
     2341 ttcctttttc aatattattg aagcatttat cagggttatt gtctcatgag cggatacata
     2401 tttgaatgta tttagaaaaa taaacaaata ggggttccgc gcacatttcc ccgaaaagtg
     2461 ccac
//
